>Addgene plasmid #161495 | RIB VP64 R3 | addgene full sequence | sequence record 326166 | Addgene NGS Result
CGCTGTGAGCAAAAGGCCAGCAAAAGGCCAGGAACCGTAAAAAGGCCGCGTTGCTGGCGTTTTTCCATAG
GCTCCGCCCCCCTGACGAGCATCACAAAAATCGACGCTCAAGTCAGAGGTGGCGAAACCCGACAGGACTA
TAAAGATACCAGGCGTTTCCCCCTGGAAGCTCCCTCGTGCGCTCTCCTGTTCCGACCCTGCCGCTTACCG
GATACCTGTCCGCCTTTCTCCCTTCGGGAAGCGTGGCGCTTTCTCATAGCTCACGCTGTAGGTATCTCAG
TTCGGTGTAGGTCGTTCGCTCCAAGCTGGGCTGTGTGCACGAACCCCCCGTTCAGCCCGACCGCTGCGCC
TTATCCGGTAACTATCGTCTTGAGTCCAACCCGGTAAGACACGACTTATCGCCACTGGCAGCAGCCACTG
GTAACAGGATTAGCAGAGCGAGGTATGTAGGCGGTGCTACAGAGTTCTTGAAGTGGTGGCCTAACTACGG
CTACACTAGAAGAACAGTATTTGGTATCTGCGCTCTGCTGAAGCCAGTTACCTTCGGAAAAAGAGTTGGT
AGCTCTTGATCCGGCAAACAAACCACCGCTGGTAGCGGTGGTTTTTTTGTTTGCAAGCAGCAGATTACGC
GCAGAAAAAAAGGATCTCAAGAAGATCCTTTGATCTTTTCTACGGGGTGGAGCGCAAAAAACCCCGCCCC
TGACAGGGCGGGGTTTTTTCGCGATCGGAGCGGTACTACCATTGACACTACACATCCTTAATTCCAATCC
TGTCTGGCCTCCTTCACCTTTTAACCATCTTGCCCATTCCAACTCGTGTCAGATTGCGTATCAAGTGAAA
AAAAAAAAATTTTAAATCTTTAACCCAATCAGGTAATAACTGTCGCCTCTTTTATCTGCCGCACTGCATG
AGGTGTCCCCTTAGTGGGAAAGAGTACTGAGCCAACCCTGGAGGACAGCAAGGGAAAAATACCTACAACT
TGCTTCATAATGGTCGTAAAAACAATCCTTGTCGGATATAAGTGTTGTAGACTGTCCCTTATCCTCTGCG
ATGTTCTTCCTCTCAAAGTTTGCGATTTCTCTCTATCAGAATTGCCATCAAGAGACTCAGGACTAATTTC
GCAGTCCCACACGCACTCGTACATGATTGGCTGAAATTTCCCTAAAGAATTTCTTTTTCACGAAAATTTT
TTTTTTACACAAGATTTTCAGCAGATATAAAATGGAGAGCAGGACCTCCGCTGTGACTCTTCTTTTTTTT
CTTTTATTCTCACTACATACATTTTAGTTATTCGCCAACATGGACTACAAAGACCATGACGGTGATTATA
AAGATCATGACATCGATTACAAGGATGACGATGACAAGCTCATGGACAAGAAGTACTCCATTGGGCTCGC
TATCGGCACAAACAGCGTCGGCTGGGCCGTCATTACGGACGAGTACAAGGTGCCGAGCAAAAAATTCAAA
GTTCTGGGCAATACCGATCGCCACAGCATAAAGAAGAACCTCATTGGCGCCCTCCTGTTCGACTCCGGGG
AGACGGCCGAAGCCACGCGGCTCAAAAGAACAGCACGGCGCAGATATACCCGCAGAAAGAATCGGATCTG
CTACCTGCAGGAGATCTTTAGTAATGAGATGGCTAAGGTGGATGACTCTTTCTTCCATAGGCTGGAGGAG
TCCTTTTTGGTGGAGGAGGATAAAAAGCACGAGCGCCACCCAATCTTTGGCAATATCGTGGACGAGGTGG
CGTACCATGAAAAGTACCCAACCATATATCATCTGAGGAAGAAGCTTGTAGACAGTACTGATAAGGCTGA
CTTGCGGTTGATCTATCTCGCGCTGGCGCATATGATCAAATTTCGGGGACACTTCCTCATCGAGGGGGAC
CTGAACCCAGACAACAGCGATGTCGACAAACTCTTTATCCAACTGGTTCAGACTTACAATCAGCTTTTCG
AAGAGAACCCGATCAACGCATCCGGAGTTGACGCCAAAGCAATCCTGAGCGCTAGGCTGTCCAAATCCCG
GCGGCTCGAAAACCTCATCGCACAGCTCCCTGGGGAGAAGAAGAACGGCCTGTTTGGTAATCTTATCGCC
CTGTCACTCGGGCTGACCCCCAACTTTAAATCTAACTTCGACCTGGCCGAAGATGCCAAGCTTCAACTGA
GCAAAGACACCTACGATGATGATCTCGACAATCTGCTGGCCCAGATCGGCGACCAGTACGCAGACCTTTT
TTTGGCGGCAAAGAACCTGTCAGACGCCATTCTGCTGAGTGATATTCTGCGAGTGAACACGGAGATCACC
AAAGCTCCGCTGAGCGCTAGTATGATCAAGCGCTATGATGAGCACCACCAAGACTTGACTTTGCTGAAGG
CCCTTGTCAGACAGCAACTGCCTGAGAAGTACAAGGAAATTTTCTTCGATCAGTCTAAAAATGGCTACGC
CGGATACATTGACGGCGGAGCAAGCCAGGAGGAATTTTACAAATTTATTAAGCCCATCTTGGAAAAAATG
GACGGCACCGAGGAGCTGCTGGTAAAGCTTAACAGAGAAGATCTGTTGCGCAAACAGCGCACTTTCGACA
ATGGAAGCATCCCCCACCAGATTCACCTGGGCGAACTGCACGCTATCCTCAGGCGGCAAGAGGATTTCTA
CCCCTTTTTGAAAGATAACAGGGAAAAGATTGAGAAAATCCTCACATTTCGGATACCCTACTATGTAGGC
CCCCTCGCCCGGGGAAATTCCAGATTCGCGTGGATGACTCGCAAATCAGAAGAGACTATCACTCCCTGGA
ACTTCGAGGAAGTCGTGGATAAGGGGGCCTCTGCCCAGTCCTTCATCGAAAGGATGACTAACTTTGATAA
AAATCTGCCTAACGAAAAGGTGCTTCCTAAACACTCTCTGCTGTACGAGTACTTCACAGTTTATAACGAG
CTCACCAAGGTCAAATACGTCACAGAAGGGATGAGAAAGCCAGCATTCCTGTCTGGAGAGCAGAAGAAAG
CTATCGTGGACCTCCTCTTCAAGACGAACCGGAAAGTTACCGTGAAACAGCTCAAAGAGGACTATTTCAA
AAAGATTGAATGTTTCGACTCTGTTGAAATCAGCGGAGTGGAGGATCGCTTCAACGCATCCCTGGGAACG
TATCACGATCTCCTGAAAATCATTAAAGACAAGGACTTCCTGGACAATGAGGAGAACGAGGACATTCTTG
AGGACATTGTCCTCACCCTTACGTTGTTTGAAGATAGGGAGATGATTGAAGAACGCTTGAAAACTTACGC
TCATCTCTTCGACGACAAAGTCATGAAACAGCTCAAGAGGCGCCGATATACAGGATGGGGGCGGCTGTCA
AGAAAACTGATCAATGGGATCCGAGACAAGCAGAGTGGAAAGACAATCCTGGATTTTCTTAAGTCCGATG
GATTTGCCAACAGGAACTTCATGCAGTTGATCCATGATGACTCTCTCACCTTTAAGGAGGACATCCAGAA
AGCACAAGTTTCTGGCCAGGGGGACAGTCTGCACGAGCACATCGCTAATCTTGCAGGTAGCCCAGCTATC
AAAAAGGGAATACTGCAGACCGTTAAGGTCGTGGATGAACTCGTCAAAGTAATGGGAAGGCATAAGCCCG
AGAATATCGTTATCGAGATGGCCCGAGAGAACCAAACTACCCAGAAGGGACAGAAGAACAGTAGGGAAAG
GATGAAGAGGATTGAAGAGGGTATAAAAGAACTGGGGTCCCAAATCCTTAAGGAACACCCAGTTGAAAAC
ACCCAGCTTCAGAATGAGAAGCTCTACCTGTACTACCTGCAGAACGGCAGGGACATGTACGTGGATCAGG
AACTGGACATCAATCGGCTCTCCGACTACGACGTGGATGCCATCGTGCCCCAGTCTTTTCTCAAAGATGA
TTCTATTGATAATAAAGTGTTGACAAGATCCGATAAAAATAGAGGGAAGAGTGATAACGTCCCCTCAGAA
GAAGTTGTCAAGAAAATGAAAAATTATTGGCGGCAGCTGCTGAACGCCAAACTGATCACACAACGGAAGT
TCGATAATCTGACTAAGGCTGAACGAGGTGGCCTGTCTGAGTTGGATAAAGCCGGCTTCATCAAAAGGCA
GCTTGTTGAGACACGCCAGATCACCAAGCACGTGGCCCAAATTCTCGATTCACGCATGAACACCAAGTAC
GATGAAAATGACAAACTGATTCGAGAGGTGAAAGTTATTACTCTGAAGTCTAAGCTAGTCTCAGATTTCA
GAAAGGACTTTCAGTTTTATAAGGTGAGAGAGATCAACAATTACCACCATGCGCATGATGCCTACCTGAA
TGCAGTGGTAGGCACTGCACTTATCAAAAAATATCCCAAGCTTGAATCTGAATTTGTTTACGGAGACTAT
AAAGTGTACGATGTTAGGAAAATGATCGCAAAGTCTGAGCAGGAAATAGGCAAGGCCACCGCTAAGTACT
TCTTTTACAGCAATATTATGAATTTTTTCAAGACCGAGATTACACTGGCCAATGGAGAGATTCGGAAGCG
ACCACTTATCGAAACAAACGGAGAAACAGGAGAAATCGTGTGGGACAAGGGTAGGGATTTCGCGACAGTC
CGGAAGGTCCTGTCCATGCCGCAGGTGAACATCGTTAAAAAGACCGAAGTACAGACCGGAGGCTTCTCCA
AGGAAAGTATCCTCCCGAAAAGGAACAGCGACAAGCTGATCGCACGCAAAAAAGATTGGGACCCCAAGAA
ATACGGCGGATTCGATTCTCCTACAGTCGCTTACAGTGTACTGGTTGTGGCCAAAGTGGAGAAAGGGAAG
TCTAAAAAACTCAAAAGCGTCAAGGAACTGCTGGGCATCACAATCATGGAGCGATCAAGCTTCGAAAAAA
ACCCCATCGACTTTCTCGAGGCGAAAGGATATAAAGAGGTCAAAAAAGACCTCATCATTAAGCTTCCCAA
GTACTCTCTCTTTGAGCTTGAAAACGGCCGGAAACGAATGCTCGCTAGTGCGGGCGAGCTGCAGAAAGGT
AACGAGCTGGCACTGCCCTCTAAATACGTTAATTTCTTGTATCTGGCCAGCCACTATGAAAAGCTCAAAG
GGTCCCCCGAAGATAATGAGCAGAAGCAGCTGTTCGTGGAACAACACAAACACTACCTTGATGAGATCAT
CGAGCAAATAAGCGAATTCTCCAAAAGAGTGATCCTCGCCGACGCTAACCTCGATAAGGTGCTTTCTGCT
TACAATAAGCACAGGGATAAGCCCATCAGGGAGCAGGCAGAAAACATTATCCACTTGTTTACTCTGACCA
ACTTGGGCGCTCCTGCAGCCTTCAAGTACTTCGACACCACCATAGACAGAAAGCGGTACACCTCTACAAA
GGAGGTCCTGGACGCCACACTGATTCATCAGTCAATTACGGGGCTCTATGAAACAAGAATCGACCTCTCT
CAGCTCGGTGGAGACAGCAGGGCTGACCCCAAGAAGAAGAGGAAGGTGTGAGCTTTAGTCAAATATTAAT
CTATTTCACCTGTTCAAACTTTACTTAATGTACAAATGTGGTAGTTATTAGTTTTGCAACGGAACTTGTT
CCATAATCTGGTCCTCTGGGACAGCAAACTGTCTTTCACTAGTAGCGCCAGTTTCGGGAGTCCACACAGC
ATTAGTCACCGGTGCACCAGCACTAATCTCACGACCTTCTGGGTGTTTAAATGGGCAGTTAGGGTTGCGG
CATCCAGCTGCAAACTTACAATCCTCATCAATTGGATGAGTGAAAAAACAGTTTGGTCTGGTACAACTGT
TGCCTTCACGACACAGTACAGGAGTAGTTGCGTGACGTCTTGGGCACTTGTAATTACGGCATGATTTACC
AAATCGACATTGTTCCAAAGCCCTCTGTTGTTTTTGTTGTTTCTCTTCTTCGGTGATCTTGTGTTCAGGT
GATCGATGAGCCTTTGGACAGTCCGGATTAGAGCGCTCCGGGGAGCGCATTATTTGGGTCGGCTACTGTC
ATTGGTTATGATGGCCTTACCGAGCACGAAGGTGGTTGGATAGACCACAACTGGAAACAGTTGTACAAAC
AGATTGCATTCATTTTTGCTTGTATTGGATACTCGATGGCCATCACCGCTCTTATCTGTTTCATCCTCAA
CCGTATTCCATTTTTGCAACTGCGAGCTTCAGAAGAGGCTGAGGAGAAAGGTATGGATGAGGATCAGATT
GGAGAGTTCGCTTATGACTACGTGGAAGTACGTCGTGATTTTTTGGCTTGGGGATCAGGCCCAAACAATG
GCTTCAAGGAGCCGGAAGTTCTGGATCAGGTAGTTCCGGTTAATGATTTCAGCAGTGACCAGAATGTGAC
TAATCAGACCAACGAATCTGAGAAGCAGTAGAGTAAATATAGAGATGATATTTAGTGTATTCTAATGCTT
ATGTAATGTATTAAGCAAAAAGTTGTGTTTATGAGTTAGCATTTGTCTTAGCAAACATAAAATTATGTCG
ACATTTGCAACCCGCATGTCTAGTGTTTTTAGATCGATCTTCGATGTGTAGAATAATGCCTCCACGTGAT
GCCCCGCGATTTTGTTGGGTCGCAATGCCTCCAACATAAACCCATCACGTATAAAAAGCCCTCTTAACCC
TCCCCCCTGTTTCGTTTGCTTCATCACTTAACCTGAACTATCAACATGCCCAAAAAGAAAAGAAAAGTGG
GTAGTATGGCGTCTAACTTCACCCAGTTCGTTCTGGTTGACAACGGTGGTACCGGTGACGTTACCGTTGC
GCCGTCTAACTTCGCGAACGGTGTTGCGGAATGGATCTCTTCTAACTCTCGTTCTCAGGCGTACAAAGTT
ACCTGCTCTGTTCGTCAATCCTCCGCGCAGAACCGTAAATACACCATCAAAGTTGAAGTTCCGAAAGTTG
CGACCCAGACCGTTGGTGGTGTTGAACTGCCGGTTGCGGCGTGGCGTTCTTACCTGAACATGGAACTGAC
CATCCCGATCTTCGCGACCAACTCTGACTGCGAACTGATCGTTAAAGCGATGCAGGGTCTGCTGAAAGAC
GGTAACCCGATCCCGTCTGCGATCGCGGCGAACTCTGGTATCTACGGCTCCGGACGAGCCGATGCCCTTG
ACGATTTTGACTTGGACATGTTGGGTTCTGACGCTTTGGATGACTTTGATCTTGATATGCTTGGTTCCGA
CGCTCTAGATGATTTCGACTTGGATATGCTGGGATCCGATGCCTTGGACGATTTCGACTTGGATATGTTG
ATCAACTGAGCTTCTGTTTAATTCTGTAGGATAAACGAAATAACTGTATCTTTATAATCATCCTTAAGAT
AGCCCTGGACTCGTCAGACATTAGTTCGCGCACATTATTTTCCTCCACTGTCTGCAAACAGCCACACGGC
ATTTCCCTCTCTAGTTTCATTTATCAAAGTAGCACAACACGCTAATTGGAGGATCCTTTTTTGTAGAAAT
GTCTTGGTGTCCTCGTCCAATCAGGTAGCCATCTCTGAAATATCTGGCTCCGTTGCAACTCCGAACGACC
TGCTGGCAACGTAAAATTCTCCGGGGTAAAACTTAAATGTGGAGTAATGGAACCAGAAACGTCTCTTCCC
TTCTCTCTCCTTCCACCGCCCGTTACCGTCCCTAGGAAATTTTACTCTGCTGGAGAGCTTCTTCTACGGC
CCCCTTGCAGCAATGCTCTTCCCAGCATTACGTTGCGGGTAAAACGGAGGTCGTGTACCCGACCTAGCAG
CCCAGGGATGGAAAAGTCCCGGCCGTCGCTGGCAATAATAGCGGGCGGACGCATGTCATGAGATTATTGG
AAACCACCAGAATCGAATATAAAAGGCGAACACCTTTCCCAATTTTGGTTTCTCCTGACCCAAAGACTTT
AAATTTAATTTATTTGTCCCTATTTCAATCAATTGAACAACTATCAAAACACCATGCATGTGCTGATGAG
TCCGTGAGGACGAAACGAGTAAGCTCGTCCACATGACTAGTCACATGGCGTTTTAGAGCTAGAAATAGCA
AGTTAAAATAAGGCTAGTCCGTTATCAACTTGAAAAAGTGGCACCGAGTCGGTGCGCGCACATGAGGATC
ACCCATGTGCTTTTGGCCGGCATGGTCCCAGCCTCCTCGCTGGCGCCGGCTGGGCAACATGCTTCGGCAT
GGCGAATGGGACAGCTTTGGACTGCTTTTAGTGTACATCTGATAATATAGTACTACCACGTATGATAATG
TAGAGAATAGGCTTCCTTGTCGAGTGTGTTTGCAGTTTTCTTGAGTTTCAAGGTTTAAATGCTGGTATAT
TAGTTCATCGAAGGTTTCAGCCAATAGCACCTTAAATCAATCAAACTAATTCGACTCTTACGAAAGAGCC
TACTGTGTTTAGTATCGAAGTCGTTTACCTTTCATGTTGAATAGCTTCCTCTCTGACCCTAACATTTCAA
GATCCTCCTAAAGTTACCCGGATTGTGAAATTCTAATGATCCACCTGCCCAATGCATTTTTTCTTTATTC
AGTTTACCTTTTTTACCTAATATACGAGCTTGTTAAAGTAAGTGGCACTGCAATACTAGGCTTATTGTTG
ATATTATGATGAATCGTTTTCACAAACTTGATTTCCTGTGAACTCACCATGTACTAAGGAAAAAAACATG
CATCACCATCTGAATATTTGACCGCTAGCTCATGGACATGGAGGCCCAGAATACCCTCCTTGACAGTCTT
GACGTGCGCAGCTCAGGGGCATGATGTGACTGTCGCCCGTACATTTAGCCCATACATCCCCATGTATAAT
CATTTGCATCCATACATTTTGATGGCCGCACGGCGCGAAGCAAAAATTACGGCTCCTCGCTGCAGACCTG
CGAGCAGGGAAACGCTCCCCTCACAGACGCGTTGAATTGTCCCCACGCCGCGCCCCTGTAGAGAAATATA
AAAGGTTAGGATTTGCCACTGAGGTTCTTCTTTCATATACTTCCTTTTAAAATCTTGCTAGGATACAGTT
CTCACATCACATCCGAACATAAACAACCATGGGTACCACTCTTGACGACACGGCTTACCGGTACCGCACC
AGTGTCCCGGGGGACGCCGAGGCCATCGAGGCACTGGATGGGTCCTTCACCACCGACACCGTTTTTCGCG
TCACCGCCACCGGGGACGGCTTCACCCTGCGGGAGGTGCCGGTGGACCCGCCCCTGACCAAGGTGTTCCC
CGACGACGAATCGGACGACGAATCGGACGACGGGGAGGACGGCGACCCGGACTCCCGGACGTTCGTCGCG
TACGGGGACGACGGCGACCTGGCGGGCTTCGTGGTCGTCTCGTACTCCGGCTGGAACCGCCGGCTGACCG
TCGAGGACATCGAGGTCGCCCCGGAGCACCGGGGGCACGGGGTCGGGCGCGCGTTGATGGGGCTCGCGAC
GGAGTTCGCCCGCGAGCGGGGCGCCGGGCACCTCTGGCTGGAGGTCACCAACGTCAACGCACCGGCGATC
CACGCGTACCGGCGGATGGGGTTCACCCTCTGCGGCCTGGACACCGCCCTGTACGACGGCACCGCCTCGG
ACGGCGAGCAGGCGCTCTACATGAGCATGCCCTGCCCCTAATCAGTACTGACAATAAAAAGATTCTTGTT
TTCAAGAACTTGTCATTTGTATAGTTTTTTTATATTGTAGTTGTTCTATTTTAATCAAATGTTAGCGTGA
TTTATATTTTTTTTCGCCTCGACATCATCTGCCCAGATGCGAAGTTAAGTGCGCAGAAAGTAATATCATG
CGTCAATCGTATGTGAATGCTGGTCGCTATACTGGCTTCATACCCAGCATTGACCTTTGGTATGAGCATC
TGAAAAACAACCAGGTGTTGCAAAGTTAAACATCCTTCTTTGTTCATATAGAACCCACTATTCATGGTAC
TCCCCAATCGAATTTCACATTCTGGTTTTGAAATTACACACCACGTTAGCTTATAAGATTTCATATAACT
TATTGATATACGGTTTCCATTGTTCGAATAGTTGAGGTTGTATGTAATTCGATTGAAGGGGCCATTTTTG
TTTCCTACTTTTCCTGGGAGCTTATCCGATGCGCTTCAAAGCTGGAATTGTAAATATAGAGAAAAAGAAG
GATGTTGTTTTATTCTTGAAAGAGTATAATTTTACTTCTAGCAACTCTCCCACTTCGCTTGACTTCATTT
ATTTCTTGGGCACATAGGCGTAGTAATCTAGACCAACAGATAATTTGCCGGAATGATATAGCGATTGGAA
AATGAACTGAAATTTTTTGCTGTCTTTCAATTTGACGGGCAGTTCATCAGGCGCGCCGTGACCGACCATA
TAAATACGTTGAGAATGTTATTCTTCCTCGTAGTTGAAGTGGCTTCATAATTTCAGAACTCAATAGATAA
ACTAGGATGTTTTAAAGCAATTAATGCTCACAAGTAAGGAGCGACTCTCTTGCTTTTCGAATACTAAAAG
TATCGTCCCAACCCAGAAAAAAAGACCTCTTAACTGCAAAATAAACTCTATATATTTCTTCTAAAACAGT
TTCAGGTTGGATAGTATCGCATTCTCATCACTTCTAACTAGTAGGCCATGAGATATATTAACGTTTACTT
GAGTTCTAAGTTCTCCGAATTAGATGCACAGCACAAACAAGATTAGGTTTCACTTGGTACAAAATACGAA
CAGAGTTTAAGGTCGTAATTTCATTTCGTTATTGATCCCCACAATCTATTCTTATCACAGTCATCAGATA
GTCGCGAAAAAGCATGCAGAAAAGGGGGTCGTCCCTATCTAAGTTGTAGCATTACAACAAATATGAC
Features (pLannotate 1.2.2; 14 found; start..end, strand, type, name):
     62..650     -  rep_origin     ori: high-copy-number ColE1/pMB1/pBR322/pUC origin of replication
   1303..1368    +  CDS            3xFLAG: three tandem FLAG® epitope tags, followed by an enterokinase cleavage site
   1372..5475    +  CDS            Cas9: Cas9 (Csn1) endonuclease from the Streptococcus pyogenes Type II CRISPR/Cas system generates RNA-guided double strand breaks in DNA
   5997..6284    +  CDS            MEP1 (fragment): MEP1_YEAST - Also known as AMT1. Experimental evidence at protein level: Swiss-Prot protein existence level 1. Transporter for ammonium (both charged and uncharged NH3 and NH4) to use as a nitrogen source. Can also transport methylamine. The affinity of MEP1 is about twenty times lower than that of MEP2. MEP3 has the lowest affinity. From Saccharomyces cerevisiae (strain ATCC 204508 / S288c) (Baker's yeast).
   6726..7115    +  CDS            CAPSD_BPMS2: Experimental evidence at protein level: Swiss-Prot protein existence level 1. Acts as a translational repressor of viral replicase synthesis late in infection. This latter function is the result of capsid protein interaction with an RNA hairpin which contains the replicase ribosome-binding site. From Escherichia phage MS2 (Bacteriophage MS2).
   7134..7160    +  CDS            VP48 (fragment): 3 tandem repeats of the minimal activation domain of herpes simplex virus VP16 (Cheng et al., 2013)
   7218..7243    +  CDS            VP160 (fragment): 10 tandem repeats of the minimal activation domain of herpes simplex virus VP16 (Cheng et al., 2013)
   7478..7954    +  promoter       GAP promoter: promoter for Pichia pastoris glyceraldehyde-3-phosphate dehydrogenase
   7973..7996    +  misc_RNA       sTRSV HHRz (fragment): hammerhead ribozyme from the tobacco ringspot virus satellite RNA (Khvorova et al., 2003)
   8030..8105    +  misc_RNA       gRNA scaffold: guide RNA scaffold for the Streptococcus pyogenes CRISPR/Cas9 system
   8110..8128    +  misc_RNA       MS2 stem loop: stem loop that binds the bacteriophage MS2 coat protein
   8715..9058    +  promoter       TEF promoter: Ashbya gossypii TEF promoter
   9065..9629    +  CDS            NrsR (fragment): nourseothricin acetyltransferase; Streptomyces noursei nat1; confers resistance to nourseothricin
   9637..9834    +  terminator     TEF terminator: Ashbya gossypii TEF terminator
