[The description below was written by a language model from this plasmid's Addgene catalogue record and pLannotate feature annotations shown in this document.]
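Description:
RIB VP64 R3 is a 10.8 kb yeast expression plasmid for CRISPR/RNA-scaffold-based transcriptional regulation in Pichia pastoris, built on the roughly 3 kb BB3rN_AD backbone. It replicates at high copy in E. coli from a ColE1/pUC-type origin. Selection relies on a nourseothricin acetyltransferase gene flanked by the Ashbya gossypii TEF promoter and terminator, and the record lists nourseothricin as the bacterial selection as well. No yeast replication origin is annotated, and the record does not state how the plasmid is maintained in Pichia.

The payload consists of three expression units. The first places dCas9 under the TEF2 promoter, with a 3xFLAG tag annotated at its N-terminus and an SV40 nuclear localisation signal named in the construct description. The annotation tool labels the coding sequence simply as Cas9, whereas the record identifies it as the catalytically dead form, which binds DNA without cutting. The second unit uses the POR1 promoter to express the bacteriophage MS2 coat protein fused to the VP64 activation domain and an SV40 NLS; the short VP16-repeat hits in the feature table correspond to this activator. The third unit uses the RNA polymerase II GAP promoter to transcribe a guide RNA directed at position R3 of the RIB1 promoter. A hammerhead ribozyme fragment lies upstream of the guide, presumably to trim the transcript to a defined 5' end, and the S. pyogenes gRNA scaffold is followed by an MS2 stem loop. The short MEP1-like hit between the first two units is probably an incidental match within regulatory sequence.

In use, the guide brings dCas9 to the RIB1 promoter while its MS2 hairpin recruits MS2-VP64, allowing position-dependent tuning of RIB1 transcription.
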