Addgene plasmid #161495: RIB VP64 R3
Purpose: CRISPR/RNA scaffold based transcription regulation in Pichia pastoris BB3rN_pTEF2_dCAS9(3xFLAG_SV40NLS)_pPOR1_MS2bind_VP64_SV40NLS_pGAP_RIB1_R3_gRNA_MS2
Depositing lab: Brigitte Gasser & Diethard Mattanovich. Depositing organization: Austrian Centre of Industrial Biotechnology. Publication: Fine-Tuning of Transcription in Pichia pastoris Using dCas9 and RNA Scaffolds. Baumschabl M, Prielhofer R, Mattanovich D, Steiger MG. ACS Synth Biol. 2020 Dec 18;9(12):3202-3209. doi: 10.1021/acssynbio.0c00214. Epub 2020 Nov 12. PubMed 33180466.
Backbone
  Vector backbone: Addgene#98552 BB3rN_AD
  Backbone size w/o insert (bp): 3000
  Total vector size (bp): 10847
  Vector type: Yeast Expression
Growth in bacteria
  Bacterial resistance: Nourseothricin (clonNat), 50 μg/mL
  Growth temperature: 37°C
  Growth strain: DH5alpha
  Copy number: High Copy
Gene/Insert 1
  Gene/Insert name: dCAS9
  Promoter: pTEF2
  Cloning method: Unknown
  Sequencing primers: 5′ gaggtatgtaggcggtgcta; 3′ GTACTGTGTCGTGAAGGC
Gene/Insert 2
  Gene/Insert name: MS2-VP64
  Promoter: pPOR1
  Cloning method: Unknown
  Sequencing primers: 5′ GCCTTCACGACACAGTAC; 3′ GACAGTGGAGGAAAATAATGTGC
Gene/Insert 3
  Gene/Insert name: gRNA (Targeting R3 in the RIB1 promoter)
  Promoter: pGAP
  Cloning method: Unknown
  Sequencing primers: 5′ GCACATTATTTTCCTCCACTGTC; 3′ ttatatttctctacaggggc
Terms and licenses: Academic/Nonprofit Terms; Industry Terms: Not Available to Industry
How to cite: RIB VP64 R3 was a gift from Brigitte Gasser & Diethard Mattanovich (Addgene plasmid # 161495 ; http://n2t.net/addgene:161495 ; RRID:Addgene_161495)
